Addgene plasmid #54149: mEmerald-Lysosomes-20
Purpose: Localization: Lysosome Membrane, Excitation: 487, Emission: 509
Depositing lab: Michael Davidson. Depositing organization: Florida State University, Tallahassee.
Backbone
  Vector backbone: mEmerald
  Backbone size w/o insert (bp): 4750
  Vector type: Mammalian Expression
  Selectable markers: Neomycin (select with G418)
Growth in bacteria
  Bacterial resistance: Kanamycin, 50 μg/mL
  Growth temperature: 37°C
  Growth strain: DH5alpha
  Copy number: High Copy
Gene/Insert
  Gene/Insert name: Lysosomes (alt name: NM_012857.2)
  Species: R. norvegicus (rat)
  Promoter: CMV
  Tag / fusion protein: mEmerald (C terminal on backbone)
  Cloning method: Unknown
  Sequencing primers: 5′ CMV-F; 3′ SV40pA-R
Terms and licenses: Academic/Nonprofit Terms; Industry Terms
Depositor comments: . Excitation = 487; Emission = 509. Localization data: LAMP1 - Lysosome Membrane
How to cite: mEmerald-Lysosomes-20 was a gift from Michael Davidson (Addgene plasmid # 54149 ; http://n2t.net/addgene:54149 ; RRID:Addgene_54149)
