[The description below was written by a language model from this plasmid's Addgene catalogue record.]
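Description:
mEmerald-Lysosomes-20 is a mammalian expression plasmid that produces a fluorescent marker for the lysosomal membrane. It is built on an mEmerald fusion backbone of roughly 4.75 kb (excluding the insert), is maintained as a high-copy plasmid in E. coli under kanamycin selection, and carries a neomycin resistance marker that allows G418 selection of stably transfected mammalian cells. The record does not include a feature table, so the origin of replication and the exact arrangement of the resistance cassette are not documented here. The listed 3′ sequencing primer implies that an SV40 polyadenylation signal lies downstream of the expression cassette.

The insert is a rat (R. norvegicus) coding sequence labelled "Lysosomes", which the depositor comments identify as LAMP1, a lysosome-associated membrane protein. It is transcribed from the CMV promoter, a strong constitutive promoter in most mammalian cell lines, and is fused in frame to mEmerald supplied by the backbone at the C terminus of the protein. mEmerald is a bright green GFP derivative, recorded here with excitation at 487 nm and emission at 509 nm. Because LAMP1 is targeted to the lysosomal membrane, the fusion carries the fluorescent protein there and outlines lysosomes in green. The "20" in the name may refer to the length of the linker between LAMP1 and the fluorophore, but the record does not state this, and the cloning method is listed as unknown.

The construct is typically used as a localization marker in fluorescence microscopy, for visualizing lysosome distribution, morphology and dynamics in transfected cells, or as an organelle reference in colocalization experiments with spectrally distinct probes.
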