>Addgene plasmid #54149 | mEmerald-Lysosomes-20 | depositor partial sequence | sequence record 84314 | insert sequence
ACCGTCAGATCCGCTAGCGCTACCGGACTCAGATCTCGAGCGCCACCATGGCGGCCCCGGGCGCCCGGCG
TCCGCTGCTCCTGTTGCTGCTGGCAGGCCTTGCACACAGCGCCCCAGCACTGTTCGAGGTGAAAGACAAC
AACGGCACAGCGTGTATAATGGCCAGCTTCTCTGCCTCCTTTCTGACCACCTATGAGGCTGGACATGTTT
CTAAGGTCTCGAATATGACCCTGCCAGCCTCTGCAGAAGTCCTGAAGAATAGCAGCTCTTGTGGTGAAAA
GAATGCTTCTGAGCCCACCCTCGCAATCACCTTTGGAGAAGGATATTTACTGAAACTCACCTTCACAAAA
AACACAACACGTTACAGTGTCCAGCACATGTATTTCACATATAACCTGTCAGACACACAATTCTTTCCCA
ATGCCAGCTCCAAAGGGCCCGACACTGTGGATTCCACAACTGACATCAAGGCAGACATCAACAAAACATA
CCGATGTGTCAGCGACATCAGGGTCTACATGAAGAATGTGACCATTGTGCTCTGGGACGCTACTATCCAG
GCCTACCTGCCGAGTAGCAACTTCAGCAAGGAAGAGACACGCTGCCCACAGGATCAACCTTCCCCAACTA
CTGGGCCACCCAGCCCCTCACCACCACTTGTGCCCACAAACCCCAGTGTGTCCAAGTACAATGTGACTGG
TGACAATGGAACCTGCCTGCTGGCCTCTATGGCACTGCAACTCAACATCACCTACATGAAGAAGGACAAC
ACGACTGTGACCAGAGCATTCAACATCAACCCAAGTGACAAATATAGTGGGACTTGCGGTGCCCAGTTGG
TGACCCTGAAGGTGGGGAACAAGAGCAGAGTCCTGGAGCTGCAGTTTGGGATGAATGCCACTTCTAGCCT
GTTTTTCCTGCAAGGAGTTCAGTTGAACATGACTCTTCCTGATGCCATAGAGCCCACGTTCAGCACCTCC
AACTATTCCCTGAAAGCTCTTCAGGCCAGTGTCGGCAACTCATACAAGTGCAACAGTGAGGAGCACATCT
TTGTCAGCAAGGCGCTCGCCCTCAATGTCTTCAGCGTGCAAGTCCAGGCTTTCAGGGTAGAAAGTGACAG
GTTTGGGTCTGTGGAAGAGTGTGTACAGGACGGTAACAACATGCTGATCCCCATTGCTGTGGGCGGGGCC
CTGGCAGGGCTGGTCCTCATCGTCCTCATCGCCTACCTCATCGGCAGGAAGAGGAGTCACGCGGGCTATC
AGACCATCTCGGAATTCGGCTCCACCGGCTCCACCGGCTCCACCGGCGCGGATCCACCGGTCGCCACCAT
GGTGAGCAAGGGCGAGGAGCTGTTCACCGGGGTGGTGCCCATCCTGGTCGAGCTGGACGGCGACGTAAAC
GGCCACAAGTTCAGCGTGTCCGGCGAGGGCGAGGGCGATGCCACCTACGGCAAGCTGACCCTGAAGTTCA
TCTGCACCACCGGCAAGCTGCCCGTGCCCTGGCCCACCCTCGTGACCACCTTGACCTACGGCGTGCAGTG
CTTCGCCCGCTACCCCGACCACATGAAGCAGCACGACTTCTTCAAGTCCGCCATGCCCGAAGGCTACGTC
CAGGAGCGCACCATCTTCTTCAAGGACGACGGCAACTACAAGACCCGCGCCGAGGTGAAGTTCGAGGGCG
ACACCCTGGTGAACCGCATCGAGCTGAAGGGCATCGACTTCAAGGAGGACGGCAACATCCTGGGGCACAA
GCTGGAGTACAACTACAACAGCCACAAGGTCTATATCACCGCCGACAAGCAGAAGAACGGCATCAAGGTG
AACTTCAAGACCCGCCACAACATCGAGGACGGCAGCGTGCAGCTCGCCGACCACTACCAGCAGAACACCC
CCATCGGCGACGGCCCCGTGCTGCTGCCCGACAACCACTACCTGAGCACCCAGTCCAAGCTGAGCAAAGA
CCCCAACGAGAAGCGCGATCACATGGTCCTGCTGGAGTTCGTGACCGCCGCCGGGATCACTCTCGGCATG
GACGAGCTGTACAAGTAAGCGGCCGCGACTCTAGATCATAATCAGCCATACCACA
