>Addgene plasmid #54149 | mEmerald-Lysosomes-20 | addgene partial sequence | sequence record 90638 | EGFP-N 5'-CGTCGCCGTCCAGCTCGACCAG-3'
CCTTGCTCACCATGGTGGCGACCGGTGGATCCGCGCCGGTGGAGCCGGTGGAGCCGGTGGAGCCGAATTC
CGAGATGGTCTGATAGCCCGCGTGACTCCTCTTCCTGCCGATGAGGTAGGCGATGAGGACGATGAGGACC
AGCCCTGCCAGGGCCCCGCCCACAGCAATGGGGATCAGCATGTTGTTACCGTCCTGTACACACTCTTCCA
CAGACCCAAACCTGTCACTTTCTACCCTGAAAGCCTGGACTTGCACGCTGAAGACATTGAGGGCGAGCGC
CTTGCTGACAAAGATGTGCTCCTCACTGTTGCACTTGTATGAGTTGCCGACACTGGCCTGAAGAGCTTTC
AGGGAATAGTTGGAGGTGCTGAACGTGGGCTCTATGGCATCAGGAAGAGTCATGTTCAACTGAACTCCTT
GCAGGAAAAACAGGCTAGAAGTGGCATTCATCCCAAACTGCAGCTCCAGGACTCTGCTCTTGTTCCCCAC
CTTCAGGGTCACCAACTGGGCACCGCAAGTCCCACTATATTTGTCACTTGGGTTGATGTTGAATGCTCTG
GTCACAGTCGTGTTGTCCTTCTTCATGTAGGTGATGTTGAGTTGCAGTGCCATAGAGGCCAGCAGGCAGG
TTCCATTGTCACCAGTCACATTGTACTTGGACACACTGGGGTTTGTGGGCACAAGTGGTGGTGAGGGGCT
GGGTGGCCCAGTAGTTGGGGAAGGTTGATCCTGTGGGCAGCGTGTCTCTTCCTTGCTGAAGTTGCTACTC
GGCAGGTAGGCCTGGATAGTAGCGTCCCAGAGCACAATGGTCACATTCTTCATGTAGACCCTGATGTCGC
TGACACATCGGTATGTTTTGTTGATGTCTGCCTTGATGTCAGTTGTGGAATCCACAGTGTC
