LOCUS       Exported 5960 bp ds-DNA circular SYN 12-MAY-2021
DEFINITION  Localization: Lysosome Membrane, Excitation: 487, Emission: 509.
ACCESSION   .
VERSION     .
KEYWORDS    mEmerald-Lysosomes-20
SOURCE      synthetic DNA construct
  ORGANISM  synthetic DNA construct
REFERENCE   1 (bases 1 to 5960)
  TITLE     Davidson mEmerald
REFERENCE   2 (bases 1 to 5960)
  AUTHORS   .
  TITLE     Direct Submission
  JOURNAL   Exported May 12, 2021 from SnapGene Server 1.1.58
            http://www.snapgene.com
FEATURES             Location/Qualifiers
     source          1..5960
                     /organism="synthetic DNA construct"
                     /mol_type="other DNA"
     enhancer        104..407
                     /label=CMV enhancer
                     /note="human cytomegalovirus immediate early enhancer"
     promoter        408..611
                     /label=CMV promoter
                     /note="human cytomegalovirus (CMV) immediate early
                     promoter"
     primer_bind     562..582
                     /label=CMV-F
                     /note="Human CMV immediate early promoter, forward primer"
     regulatory      663..672
                     /regulatory_class="other"
                     /note="vertebrate consensus sequence for strong initiation
                     of translation (Kozak, 1987)"
     regulatory      667..676
                     /regulatory_class="other"
                     /note="vertebrate consensus sequence for strong initiation
                     of translation (Kozak, 1987)"
     CDS             669..1889
                     /codon_start=1
                     /product="rat lysosome-associated membrane glycoprotein 1"
                     /label=LAMP1
                     /translation="MAAPGARRPLLLLLLAGLAHSAPALFEVKDNNGTACIMASFSASF
                     LTTYEAGHVSKVSNMTLPASAEVLKNSSSCGEKNASEPTLAITFGEGYLLKLTFTKNTT
                     RYSVQHMYFTYNLSDTQFFPNASSKGPDTVDSTTDIKADINKTYRCVSDIRVYMKNVTI
                     VLWDATIQAYLPSSNFSKEETRCPQDQPSPTTGPPSPSPPLVPTNPSVSKYNVTGDNGT
                     CLLASMALQLNITYMKKDNTTVTRAFNINPSDKYSGTCGAQLVTLKVGNKSRVLELQFG
                     MNATSSLFFLQGVQLNMTLPDAIEPTFSTSNYSLKALQASVGNSYKCNSEEHIFVSKAL
                     ALNVFSVQVQAFRVESDRFGSVEECVQDGNNMLIPIAVGGALAGLVLIVLIAYLIGRKR
                     SHAGYQTI"
     regulatory      1944..1953
                     /regulatory_class="other"
                     /note="vertebrate consensus sequence for strong initiation
                     of translation (Kozak, 1987)"
     CDS             1950..2669
                     /codon_start=1
                     /product="brightly fluorescent monomeric variant of GFP"
                     /label=mEmerald
                     /note="mammalian codon-optimized"
                     /translation="MVSKGEELFTGVVPILVELDGDVNGHKFSVSGEGEGDATYGKLTL
                     KFICTTGKLPVPWPTLVTTLTYGVQCFARYPDHMKQHDFFKSAMPEGYVQERTIFFKDD
                     GNYKTRAEVKFEGDTLVNRIELKGIDFKEDGNILGHKLEYNYNSHKVYITADKQKNGIK
                     VNFKTRHNIEDGSVQLADHYQQNTPIGDGPVLLPDNHYLSTQSKLSKDPNEKRDHMVLL
                     EFVTAAGITLGMDELYK"
     primer_bind     complement(1995..2016)
                     /label=EGFP-N
                     /note="EGFP, reverse primer"
     primer_bind     complement(2256..2275)
                     /label=EXFP-R
                     /note="For distinguishing EGFP variants, reverse primer"
     primer_bind     2603..2624
                     /label=EGFP-C
                     /note="EGFP, forward primer"
     polyA_signal    2791..2912
                     /label=SV40 poly(A) signal
                     /note="SV40 polyadenylation signal"
     primer_bind     complement(2828..2847)
                     /label=SV40pA-R
                     /note="SV40 polyA, reverse primer"
     primer_bind     2882..2901
                     /label=EBV-rev
                     /note="SV40 polyA terminator, reverse primer"
     rep_origin      complement(2919..3374)
                     /direction=LEFT
                     /label=f1 ori
                     /note="f1 bacteriophage origin of replication; arrow
                     indicates direction of (+) strand synthesis"
     primer_bind     complement(3056..3077)
                     /label=F1ori-F
                     /note="F1 origin, forward primer"
     primer_bind     3268..3287
                     /label=F1ori-R
                     /note="F1 origin, reverse primer"
     promoter        3401..3505
                     /gene="bla"
                     /label=AmpR promoter
     promoter        3507..3864
                     /label=SV40 promoter
                     /note="SV40 enhancer and early promoter"
     primer_bind     complement(3530..3550)
                     /label=pBABE 3'
                     /note="SV40 enhancer, reverse primer for pBABE vectors"
     rep_origin      3715..3850
                     /label=SV40 ori
                     /note="SV40 origin of replication"
     primer_bind     3777..3796
                     /label=SV40pro-F
                     /note="SV40 promoter/origin, forward primer"
     CDS             3899..4693
                     /codon_start=1
                     /gene="aph(3')-II (or nptII)"
                     /product="aminoglycoside phosphotransferase from Tn5"
                     /label=NeoR/KanR
                     /note="confers resistance to neomycin, kanamycin, and G418
                     (Geneticin(R))"
                     /translation="MIEQDGLHAGSPAAWVERLFGYDWAQQTIGCSDAAVFRLSAQGRP
                     VLFVKTDLSGALNELQDEAARLSWLATTGVPCAAVLDVVTEAGRDWLLLGEVPGQDLLS
                     SHLAPAEKVSIMADAMRRLHTLDPATCPFDHQAKHRIERARTRMEAGLVDQDDLDEEHQ
                     GLAPAELFARLKASMPDGEDLVVTHGDACLPNIMVENGRFSGFIDCGRLGVADRYQDIA
                     LATRDIAEELGGEWADRFLVLYGIAAPDSQRIAFYRLLDEFF"
     primer_bind     complement(3953..3972)
                     /label=Neo-R
                     /note="Neomycin resistance gene, reverse primer"
     primer_bind     4563..4582
                     /label=Neo-F
                     /note="Neomycin resistance gene, forward primer"
     primer_bind     complement(4881..4900)
                     /label=TK-pA-R
                     /note="Thymidine kinase polyA, reverse primer"
     polyA_signal    4925..4972
                     /label=HSV TK poly(A) signal
                     /note="herpes simplex virus thymidine kinase
                     polyadenylation signal (Cole and Stacy, 1985)"
     rep_origin      5301..5889
                     /direction=RIGHT
                     /label=ori
                     /note="high-copy-number ColE1/pMB1/pBR322/pUC origin of
                     replication"
     primer_bind     5790..5809
                     /label=pBR322ori-F
                     /note="pBR322 origin, forward primer"
ORIGIN
        1 gttatcccct gattctgtgg ataaccgtat taccgccatg cattagttat taatagtaat
       61 caattacggg gtcattagtt catagcccat atatggagtt ccgcgttaca taacttacgg
      121 taaatggccc gcctggctga ccgcccaacg acccccgccc attgacgtca ataatgacgt
      181 atgttcccat agtaacgcca atagggactt tccattgacg tcaatgggtg gagtatttac
      241 ggtaaactgc ccacttggca gtacatcaag tgtatcatat gccaagtacg ccccctattg
      301 acgtcaatga cggtaaatgg cccgcctggc attatgccca gtacatgacc ttatgggact
      361 ttcctacttg gcagtacatc tacgtattag tcatcgctat taccatggtg atgcggtttt
      421 ggcagtacat caatgggcgt ggatagcggt ttgactcacg gggatttcca agtctccacc
      481 ccattgacgt caatgggagt ttgttttggc accaaaatca acgggacttt ccaaaatgtc
      541 gtaacaactc cgccccattg acgcaaatgg gcggtaggcg tgtacggtgg gaggtctata
      601 taagcagagc tggtttagtg aaccgtcaga tccgctagcg ctaccggact cagatctcga
      661 gcgccaccat ggcggccccg ggcgcccggc gtccgctgct cctgttgctg ctggcaggcc
      721 ttgcacacag cgccccagca ctgttcgagg tgaaagacaa caacggcaca gcgtgtataa
      781 tggccagctt ctctgcctcc tttctgacca cctatgaggc tggacatgtt tctaaggtct
      841 cgaatatgac cctgccagcc tctgcagaag tcctgaagaa tagcagctct tgtggtgaaa
      901 agaatgcttc tgagcccacc ctcgcaatca cctttggaga aggatattta ctgaaactca
      961 ccttcacaaa aaacacaaca cgttacagtg tccagcacat gtatttcaca tataacctgt
     1021 cagacacaca attctttccc aatgccagct ccaaagggcc cgacactgtg gattccacaa
     1081 ctgacatcaa ggcagacatc aacaaaacat accgatgtgt cagcgacatc agggtctaca
     1141 tgaagaatgt gaccattgtg ctctgggacg ctactatcca ggcctacctg ccgagtagca
     1201 acttcagcaa ggaagagaca cgctgcccac aggatcaacc ttccccaact actgggccac
     1261 ccagcccctc accaccactt gtgcccacaa accccagtgt gtccaagtac aatgtgactg
     1321 gtgacaatgg aacctgcctg ctggcctcta tggcactgca actcaacatc acctacatga
     1381 agaaggacaa cacgactgtg accagagcat tcaacatcaa cccaagtgac aaatatagtg
     1441 ggacttgcgg tgcccagttg gtgaccctga aggtggggaa caagagcaga gtcctggagc
     1501 tgcagtttgg gatgaatgcc acttctagcc tgtttttcct gcaaggagtt cagttgaaca
     1561 tgactcttcc tgatgccata gagcccacgt tcagcacctc caactattcc ctgaaagctc
     1621 ttcaggccag tgtcggcaac tcatacaagt gcaacagtga ggagcacatc tttgtcagca
     1681 aggcgctcgc cctcaatgtc ttcagcgtgc aagtccaggc tttcagggta gaaagtgaca
     1741 ggtttgggtc tgtggaagag tgtgtacagg acggtaacaa catgctgatc cccattgctg
     1801 tgggcggggc cctggcaggg ctggtcctca tcgtcctcat cgcctacctc atcggcagga
     1861 agaggagtca cgcgggctat cagaccatct cggaattcgg ctccaccggc tccaccggct
     1921 ccaccggcgc ggatccaccg gtcgccacca tggtgagcaa gggcgaggag ctgttcaccg
     1981 gggtggtgcc catcctggtc gagctggacg gcgacgtaaa cggccacaag ttcagcgtgt
     2041 ccggcgaggg cgagggcgat gccacctacg gcaagctgac cctgaagttc atctgcacca
     2101 ccggcaagct gcccgtgccc tggcccaccc tcgtgaccac cttgacctac ggcgtgcagt
     2161 gcttcgcccg ctaccccgac cacatgaagc agcacgactt cttcaagtcc gccatgcccg
     2221 aaggctacgt ccaggagcgc accatcttct tcaaggacga cggcaactac aagacccgcg
     2281 ccgaggtgaa gttcgagggc gacaccctgg tgaaccgcat cgagctgaag ggcatcgact
     2341 tcaaggagga cggcaacatc ctggggcaca agctggagta caactacaac agccacaagg
     2401 tctatatcac cgccgacaag cagaagaacg gcatcaaggt gaacttcaag acccgccaca
     2461 acatcgagga cggcagcgtg cagctcgccg accactacca gcagaacacc cccatcggcg
     2521 acggccccgt gctgctgccc gacaaccact acctgagcac ccagtccaag ctgagcaaag
     2581 accccaacga gaagcgcgat cacatggtcc tgctggagtt cgtgaccgcc gccgggatca
     2641 ctctcggcat ggacgagctg tacaagtaag cggccgcgac tctagatcat aatcagccat
     2701 accacatttg tagaggtttt acttgcttta aaaaacctcc cacacctccc cctgaacctg
     2761 aaacataaaa tgaatgcaat tgttgttgtt aacttgttta ttgcagctta taatggttac
     2821 aaataaagca atagcatcac aaatttcaca aataaagcat ttttttcact gcattctagt
     2881 tgtggtttgt ccaaactcat caatgtatct taaggcgtaa attgtaagcg ttaatatttt
     2941 gttaaaattc gcgttaaatt tttgttaaat cagctcattt tttaaccaat aggccgaaat
     3001 cggcaaaatc ccttataaat caaaagaata gaccgagata gggttgagtg ttgttccagt
     3061 ttggaacaag agtccactat taaagaacgt ggactccaac gtcaaaggnn nnnnnnnnnn
     3121 nnnnnnnnnn nnnnnnnnnn nnnnnnnnnn nnnnnnntnn nnnnnnnnnn nnnnnnnnnn
     3181 nnnnnnnnnn nnnnnnnnnn nnnnnnnnnn nnnnnnnnnn nnnnnnnnnn nnnnnnnnnn
     3241 nnnnnnnnng nnnnnnnnnn nnnnnnnnnn nnnnnnnnnn nnnnnnnnnn nnnnnnnnnn
     3301 nnnnnnnnnn nnnnnnnnnn nnnnnnnnnn nnnnnnnnnn nnnnnnnnnn nnnnnnnnnn
     3361 nnnnnnnnnn nnnncaggtg gcacttttcg gggaaatgtg cgcggaaccc ctatttgttt
     3421 atttttctaa atacattcaa atatgtatcc gctcatgaga caataaccct gataaatgct
     3481 tcaataatat tgaaaaagga agagtcctga ggcggaaaga accagctgtg gaatgtgtgt
     3541 cagttagggt gtggaaagtc cccaggctcc ccagcaggca gaagtatgca aagcatgcat
     3601 ctcaattagt cagcaaccag gtgtggaaag tccccaggct ccccagcagg cagaagtatg
     3661 caaagcatgc atctcaatta gtcagcaacc atagtcccgc ccctaactcc gcccatcccg
     3721 cccctaactc cgcccagttc cgcccattct ccgccccatg gctgactaat tttttttatt
     3781 tatgcagagg ccgaggccgc ctcggcctct gagctattcc agaagtagtg aggaggcttt
     3841 tttggaggcc taggcttttg caaagatcga tcaagagaca ggatgaggat cgtttcgcat
     3901 gattgaacaa gatggattgc acgcaggttc tccggccgct tgggtggaga ggctattcgg
     3961 ctatgactgg gcacaacaga caatcggctg ctctgatgcc gccgtgttcc ggctgtcagc
     4021 gcaggggcgc ccggttcttt ttgtcaagac cgacctgtcc ggtgccctga atgaactgca
     4081 agacgaggca gcgcggctat cgtggctggc cacgacgggc gttccttgcg cagctgtgct
     4141 cgacgttgtc actgaagcgg gaagggactg gctgctattg ggcgaagtgc cggggcagga
     4201 tctcctgtca tctcaccttg ctcctgccga gaaagtatcc atcatggctg atgcaatgcg
     4261 gcggctgcat acgcttgatc cggctacctg cccattcgac caccaagcga aacatcgcat
     4321 cgagcgagca cgtactcgga tggaagccgg tcttgtcgat caggatgatc tggacgaaga
     4381 gcatcagggg ctcgcgccag ccgaactgtt cgccaggctc aaggcgagca tgcccgacgg
     4441 cgaggatctc gtcgtgaccc atggcgatgc ctgcttgccg aatatcatgg tggaaaatgg
     4501 ccgcttttct ggattcatcg actgtggccg gctgggtgtg gcggaccgct atcaggacat
     4561 agcgttggct acccgtgata ttgctgaaga gcttggcggc gaatgggctg accgcttcct
     4621 cgtgctttac ggtatcgccg ctcccgattc gcagcgcatc gccttctatc gccttcttga
     4681 cgagttcttc tgagcgggac tctggggttc gaaatgaccg accaagcgac gcccaacctg
     4741 ccatcacgag atttcgattc caccgccgcc ttctatgaaa ggttgggctt cggaatcgtt
     4801 ttccgggacg ccggctggat gatcctccag cgcggggatc tcatgctgga gttcttcgcc
     4861 caccctaggg ggaggctaac tgaaacacgg aaggagacaa taccggaagg aacccgcgct
     4921 atgacggcaa taaaaagaca gaataaaacg cacggtgttg ggtcgtttgt tcataaacgc
     4981 ggggttcggt cccagggctg gcactctgtc gataccccac cgagacccca ttggggccaa
     5041 tacgcccgcg tttcttcctt ttccccaccc caccccccaa gttcgggtga aggcccaggg
     5101 ctcgcagcca acgtcggggc ggcaggccct gccatagcct caggttactc atatatactt
     5161 tagattgatt taaaacttca tttttaattt aaaaggatct aggtgaagat cctttttgat
     5221 aatctcatga ccaaaatccc ttaacgtgag ttttcgttcc actgagcgtc agaccccgta
     5281 gaaaagatca aaggatcttc ttgagatcct ttttttctgc gcgtaatctg ctgcttgcaa
     5341 acaaaaaaac caccgctacc agcggtggtt tgtttgccgg atcaagagct accaactctt
     5401 tttccgaagg taactggctt cagcagagcg cagataccaa atactgttct tctagtgtag
     5461 ccgtagttag gccaccactt caagaactct gtagcaccgc ctacatacct cgctctgcta
     5521 atcctgttac cagtggctgc tgccagtggc gataagtcgt gtcttaccgg gttggactca
     5581 agacgatagt taccggataa ggcgcagcgg tcgggctgaa cggggggttc gtgcacacag
     5641 cccagcttgg agcgaacgac ctacaccgaa ctgagatacc tacagcgtga gctatgagaa
     5701 agcgccacgc ttcccgaagg gagaaaggcg gacaggtatc cggtaagcgg cagggtcgga
     5761 acaggagagc gcacgaggga gcttccaggg ggaaacgcct ggtatcttta tagtcctgtc
     5821 gggtttcgcc acctctgact tgagcgtcga tttttgtgat gctcgtcagg ggggcggagc
     5881 ctatggaaaa acgccagcaa cgcggccttt ttacggttcc tggccttttg ctggcctttt
     5941 gctcacatgt tctttcctgc
//
